Addgene plasmid #63426: pFusX4-17
Purpose: Encodes RVD positions 10-12 in TALEN assembly
Depositing lab: Stephen Ekker. Depositing organization: Mayo Foundation for Medical Education and Research. Publication: FusX: A rapid one-step TALE assembly system for genome science. Ma AC, McNulty MS, Tanya PL, Jarryd CM, Martinez-Galvez G, Argue DP, Lee HB, Urban MD, Bullard CE, Blackburn PR, Man TK, Clark KJ, Ekker SC. Hum Gene Ther. 2016 Jun;27(6):451-63. doi: 10.1089/hum.2015.172 PubMed 26854857.
Backbone
  Vector backbone: FusX4
  Backbone size w/o insert (bp): 3008
  Vector type: TALEN
Growth in bacteria
  Bacterial resistance: Spectinomycin, 50 μg/mL
  Growth temperature: 37°C
  Growth strain: DH5alpha
  Copy number: High Copy
Gene/Insert
  Gene/Insert name: HD NI NI (alt name: X4_CAA)
  Species: Synthetic
  Mutation: none
  Cloning method: Restriction Enzyme; 5′ cloning site BsaI (destroyed during cloning); 3′ cloning site BsaI (destroyed during cloning)
  Sequencing primers: 5′ pCR8_F1; 3′ pCR8_R1
Terms and licenses: Academic/Nonprofit Terms; Industry Terms: Not Available to Industry
How to cite: pFusX4-17 was a gift from Stephen Ekker (Addgene plasmid # 63426 ; http://n2t.net/addgene:63426 ; RRID:Addgene_63426)
