[The description below was written by a language model from this plasmid's Addgene catalogue record.]
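Description:
pFusX4-17 is a library component plasmid from the FusX system, a rapid one-step method for assembling TAL effector (TALE) repeat arrays such as those used in TALENs. It is built on the FusX4 backbone (about 3 kb without insert), is maintained as a high-copy plasmid in E. coli, and is selected with spectinomycin. The record does not list the origin of replication or other backbone features, and no feature table is provided, although the pCR8-type sequencing primers indicate how the insert is verified.

The payload is a synthetic, pre-assembled trimer of TALE repeats carrying the repeat variable diresidues (RVDs) HD, NI and NI. By the standard TALE code, HD recognises cytosine and NI recognises adenine, so this module specifies the triplet CAA, as reflected in its alternative name X4_CAA. Within the FusX scheme, plasmids of the pFusX4 series supply RVD positions 10 to 12 of the final array, with this clone being one member of a set that covers the possible three-repeat combinations at that position. The trimer was cloned using BsaI, a type IIS enzyme, and the sites were destroyed during cloning, consistent with Golden Gate-style construction.

The plasmid contains no promoter or expression elements described in the record and is not itself an expression construct. It serves as a building block: a user picks the appropriate trimer plasmid for each position according to the target DNA sequence, then combines them with the other positional libraries and a receiver vector to generate a full-length custom TALE DNA-binding domain for genome editing or related applications.
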