>Addgene plasmid #63426 | pFusX4-17 | depositor partial sequence | sequence record 105370 | pFusX4_CAA
AGTCTTAAGCGTCTCCCCTGACCCCGGACCAAGTGGTGGCTATCGCCAGCCACGATGGCGGCAAGCAAGC
GCTCGAAACGGTGCAGCGGCTGTTGCCGGTGCTGTGCCAGGACCATGGCCTGACCCCGGACCAAGTGGTG
GCTATCGCCAGCAACATTGGCGGCAAGCAAGCGCTCGAAACGGTGCAGCGGCTGTTGCCGGTGCTGTGCC
AGGACCATGGCCTGACCCCGGACCAAGTGGTGGCTATCGCCAGCAACATTGGCGGCAAGCAAGCGCTCGA
AACGGTGCAGCGGCTGTTGCCGGTGCTGTGCCAGGACCATGGCCGAGACGTC
