>Addgene plasmid #63426 | pFusX4-17 | depositor partial sequence | sequence record 105371 | FusX4
CGTCTCCCCTGACCCCGGACCAAGTGGTGGCTATCGAGACCGGCGCCGCTACGGGCGCGTCCCATTCGCC
ATTCAGGCTGCGCAACTGTTGGGAAGGGCGATCGGTGCGGGCTCTTCGCTATTACGCCAGCTGGCGAAAG
GGGGATGTGCTGCAAGGCGATTAAGTTGGGAACGCCAGGGTTTTCCCAGTCACGACGTTGTAAAACGACG
GCCAGTGAGCGCGCGTAATCGACTCACTATAGGGCGAATTGGGTACCGGGCCCCCCCTCGAGGTCCTCCA
GCTTTTGTTCCCTTTAGTGAGGGTTAATTGCGCGCTTGGCGTAATCATGGTCATAGCTGTTTCCTGTGTG
AAATTGTTATCCGCTCACAATTCCACACAACATACGAGCCGGAAGCATAAAGTGTAAAGCCTGGGGTGCC
TAATGAGTGAGCTAACTCACATTAATTGCGTTGCGCTCACTGCCCGCTTTCCACCGGTGGTCTCTGGCGG
CAAGCAAGCGCTCGAAACGGTGCAGCGGCTGTTGCCGGTGCTGTGCCAGGACCATGGCCGAGACGTCTAG
ACCAGCCAGGACAGAAATGCCTCGACTTCGCTGCTACCCAAGGTTGCCGGGTGACGCACACCGTGGAAAC
GGATGAAGGCACGAACCCAGTGGACATAAGCCTGTTCGGTTCGTAAGCTGTAATGCAAGTAGCGTATGCG
CTCACGCAACTGGTCCAGAACCTTGACCGAACGCAGCGGTGGTAACGGCGCAGTGGCGGTTTTCATGGCT
TGTTATGACTGTTTTTTTGGGGTACAGTCTATGCCTCGGGCATCCAAGCAGCAAGCGCGTTACGCCGTGG
GTCGATGTTTGATGTTATGGAGCAGCAACGATGTTACGCAGCAGGGCAGTCGCCCTAAAACAAAGTTAAA
CATTATGAGGGAAGCGGTGATCGCCGAAGTATCGACTCAACTATCAGAGGTAGTTGGCGTCATCGAGCGC
CATCTCGAACCGACGTTGCTGGCCGTACATTTGTACGGCTCCGCAGTGGATGGCGGCCTGAAGCCACACA
GTGATATTGATTTGCTGGTTACGGTGACCGTAAGGCTTGATGAAACAACGCGGCGAGCTTTGATCAACGA
CCTTTTGGAAACTTCGGCTTCCCCTGGAGAGAGCGAGATTCTCCGCGCTGTAGAAGTCACCATTGTTGTG
CACGACGACATCATTCCGTGGCGTTATCCAGCTAAGCGCGAACTGCAATTTGGAGAATGGCAGCGCAATG
ACATTCTTGCAGGTATCTTCGAGCCAGCCACGATCGACATTGATCTGGCTATCTTGCTGACAAAAGCAAG
AGAACATAGCGTTGCCTTGGTAGGTCCAGCGGCGGAGGAACTCTTTGATCCGGTTCCTGAACAGGATCTA
TTTGAGGCGCTAAATGAAACCTTAACGCTATGGAACTCGCCGCCCGACTGGGCTGGCGATGAGCGAAATG
TAGTGCTTACGTTGTCCCGCATTTGGTACAGCGCAGTAACCGGCAAAATCGCGCCGAAGGATGTCGCTGC
CGACTGGGCAATGGAGCGCCTGCCGGCCCAGTATCAGCCCGTCATACTTGAAGCTAGACAGGCTTATCTT
GGACAAGAAGAAGATCGCTTGGCCTCGCGCGCAGATCAGTTGGAAGAATTTGTCCACTACGTGAAAGGCG
AGATCACCAAGGTAGTCGGCAAATAACCCTCGAGCCACCCATGACCAAAATCCCTTAACGTGAGTTACGC
GTCGTTCCACTGAGCGTCAGACCCCGTAGAAAAGATCAAAGGATCTTCTTGAGATCCTTTTTTTCTGCGC
GTAATCTGCTGCTTGCAAACAAAAAAACCACCGCTACCAGCGGTGGTTTGTTTGCCGGATCAAGAGCTAC
CAACTCTTTTTCCGAAGGTAACTGGCTTCAGCAGAGCGCAGATACCAAATACTGTCCTTCTAGTGTAGCC
GTAGTTAGGCCACCACTTCAAGAACTCTGTAGCACCGCCTACATACCTCGCTCTGCTAATCCTGTTACCA
GTGGCTGCTGCCAGTGGCGATAAGTCGTGTCTTACCGGGTTGGACTCAAGACGATAGTTACCGGATAAGG
CGCAGCGGTCGGGCTGAACGGGGGGTTCGTGCACACAGCCCAGCTTGGAGCGAACGACCTACACCGAACT
GAGATACCTACAGCGTGAGCATTGAGAAAGCGCCACGCTTCCCGAAGGGAGAAAGGCGGACAGGTATCCG
GTAAGCGGCAGGGTCGGAACAGGAGAGCGCACGAGGGAGCTTCCAGGGGGAAACGCCTGGTATCTTTATA
GTCCTGTCGGGTTTCGCCACCTCTGACTTGAGCGTCGATTTTTGTGATGCTCGTCAGGGGGGCGGAGCCT
ATGGAAAAACGCCAGCAACGCGGCCTTTTTACGGTTCCTGGCCTTTTGCTGGCCTTTTGCTCACATGTTC
TTTCCTGCGTTATCCCCTGATTCTGTGGATAACCGTATTACCGCCTTTGAGTGAGCTGATACCGCTCGCC
GCAGCCGAACGACCGAGCGCAGCGAGTCAGTGAGCGAGGAAGCGGAAGAGCGCCCAATACGCAAACCGCC
TCTCCCCGCGCGTTGGCCGATTCATTAATGCAGCTGGCACGACAGGTTTCCCGACTGGAAAGCGGGCAGT
GAGCGCAACGCAATTAATACGCGTACCGCTAGCCAGGAAGAGTTTGTAGAAACGCAAAAAGGCCATCCGT
CAGGATGGCCTTCTGCTTAGTTTGATGCCTGGCAGTTTATGGCGGGCGTCCTGCCCGCCACCCTCCGGGC
CGTTGCTTCACAACGTTCAAATCCGCTCCCGGCGGATTTGTCCTACTCAGGAGAGCGTTCACCGACAAAC
AACAGATAAAACGAAAGGCCCAGTCTTCCGACTGAGCCTTTCGTTTTATTTGATGCCTGGCAGTTCCCTA
CTCTCGCGTTAACGCTAGCATGGATGTTTTCCCAGTCACGACGTTGTAAAACGACGGCCAGTCTTAAG
