>Addgene plasmid #63426 | pFusX4-17 | addgene partial sequence | sequence record 115580 | pCR8_R1 5'-cgaaccgaacaggcttatgt-3'
GTGCGTCACCCGGCAACCTTGGGTAGCAGCGAAGTCGAGGCATTTCTGTCCTGGCTGGTCTAGACGTCTC
GCCATGGTCCTGGCACAGCACCGGCAACAGCCGCTGCACCGTTTCGAGCGCTTGCTTGCCGCCAATGTTG
CTGGCGATAGCCACCACTTGGTCCGGGGTCAGGCCATGGTCCTGGCACAGCACCGGCAACAGCCGCTGCA
CCGTTTCGAGCGCTTGCTTGCCGCCAATGTTGCTGGCGATAGCCACCACTTGGTCCGGGGTCAGGCCATG
GTCCTGGCACAGCACCGGCAACAGCCGCTGCACCGTTTCGAGCGCTTGCTTGCCGCCATCGTGGCTGGCG
ATAGCCACCACTTGGTCCGGGGTCAGGGGAGACGCTTAAGACTGGCCGTCGTTTTACAACGTCGTGACTG
GGAAAACATCCATGCTAGCGTTAACGCGAGAGTAGGGAACTGCCAGGCATCAAATAAAACGAAAGGCTCA
GTCGGAAGACTGGGCCTTTCGTTTTATCTGTTGTTTGTCGGTGAACGCTCTCCTGAGTAGGACAAATCCG
CCGGGAGCGGATTTGAACGTTGTGAAGCAACGGCCCGGAGGGTGGCGGGCAGGACGCCCGCCATAAACTG
CCAGGCATCAAACTAAGCAGAAGGCCATCCTGACGGATGGCCTTTTTGCGTTTCTACAAACTCTTCCTGG
CTAGCGGTACGCGTATTAATTGCGTTGCGCTCACTGCCCGCTTTCCAGTCGGGAAACCTGTCGTGCCAGC
TGCATTAATGAATCGGCCAACGCGCGGGGAGAGGCGG
